>Addgene plasmid #64621 | Notch1 intracellular domain-pcw107 | depositor partial sequence | sequence record 108690 | Depositor Insert Sequence
ATGCGGCGGCAGCATGGCCAGCTCTGGTTCCCTGAGGGCTTCAAAGTGTCTGAGGCCAGCAAGAAGAAGC
GGCGGGAGCCCCTCGGCGAGGACTCCGTGGGCCTCAAGCCCCTGAAGAACGCTTCAGACGGTGCCCTCAT
GGACGACAACCAGAATGAGTGGGGGGACGAGGACCTGGAGACCAAGAAGTTCCGGTTCGAGGAGCCCGTG
GTTCTGCCTGACCTGGACGACCAGACAGACCACCGGCAGTGGACTCAGCAGCACCTGGATGCCGCTGACC
TGCGCATGTCTGCCATGGCCCCCACACCGCCCCAGGGTGAGGTTGACGCCGACTGCATGGACGTCAATGT
CCGCGGGCCTGATGGCTTCACCCCGCTCATGATCGCCTCCTGCAGCGGGGGCGGCCTGGAGACGGGCAAC
AGCGAGGAAGAGGAGGACGCGCCGGCCGTCATCTCCGACTTCATCTACCAGGGCGCCAGCCTGCACAACC
AGACAGACCGCACGGGCGAGACCGCCTTGCACCTGGCCGCCCGCTACTCACGCTCTGATTCCGCCAAGCG
CCTGCTGGAGGCCAGCGCAGATGCCAACATCCAGGACAACATGGGCCGCACCCCGCTGCATGCGGCTGTG
TCTGCCGACGCACAAGGTGTCTTCCAGATCCTGATCCGGAACCGAGCCACAGACCTGGATGCCCGCATGC
ATGATGGCACGACGCCACTGATCCTGGCTGCCCGCCTGGCCGTGGAGGGCATGCTGGAGGACCTCATCAA
CTCACACGCCGACGTCAACGCCGTAGATGACCTGGGCAAGTCCGCCCTGCACTGGGCCGCCGCCGTGAAC
AATGTGGATGCCGCAGTTGTGCTCCTGAAGAACGGGGCTAACAAAGATATGCAGAACAACAGGGAGGAGA
CACCCCTGTTTCTGGCCGCCCGGGAGGGCAGCTACGAGACCGCCAAGGTGCTGCTGGACCACTTTGCCAA
CCGGGACATCACGGATCATATGGACCGCCTGCCGCGCGACATCGCACAGGAGCGCATGCATCACGACATC
GTGAGGCTGCTGGACGAGTACAACCTGGTGCGCAGCCCGCAGCTGCACGGAGCCCCGCTGGGGGGCACGC
CCACCCTGTCGCCCCCGCTCTGCTCGCCCAACGGCTACCTGGGCAGCCTCAAGCCCGGCGTGCAGGGCAA
GAAGGTCCGCAAGCCCAGCAGCAAAGGCCTGGCCTGTGGAAGCAAGGAGGCCAAGGACCTCAAGGCACGG
AGGAAGAAGTCCCAGGATGGCAAGGGCTGCCTGCTGGACAGCTCCGGCATGCTCTCGCCCGTGGACTCCC
CGGAGTCACCCCATGGCTACCTGTCAGACGTGGCCTCGCCGCCACTGCTGCCCTCCCCGTTCCAGCAGTC
TCCGTCCGTGCCCCTCAACCACCTGCCTGGGATGCCCGACACCCACCTGGGCATCGGGCACCTGAACGTG
GCGGCCAAGCCCGAGATGGCGGCGCTGGGTGGGGGCGGCCGGCTGGCCATTGAGACTGGCCCACCTCGTC
TCTCCCACCTGCCTGTGGCCTCTGGCACCAGCACCGTCCTGGGCTCCAGCAGCGGAGGGGCCCTGAATTT
CACTGTGGGCGGGTCCACCAGTTTGAATGGTCAATGCGAGTGGCTGTCCCGGCTGCAGAGCGGCATGGTG
CCGAACCAATACAACCCTCTGCGGGGGAGTGTGGCACCAGGCCCCCTGAGCACACAGGCCCCCTCCCTGC
AGCATGGCATGGTAGGCCCGCTGCACAGTAGCCTTGCTGCCAGCGCCCTGTCCCAGATGATGAGCTACCA
GGGCCTGCCCAGCACCCGGCTGGCCACCCAGCCTCACCTGGTGCAGACCCAGCAGGTGCAGCCACAAAAC
TTACAGATGCAGCAGCAGAACCTGCAGCCAGCAAACATCCAGCAGCAGCAAAGCCTGCAGCCGCCACCAC
CACCACCACAGCCGCACCTTGGCGTGAGCTCAGCAGCCAGCGGCCACCTGGGCCGGAGCTTCCTGAGTGG
AGAGCCGAGCCAGGCAGACGTGCAGCCACTGGGCCCCAGCAGCCTGGCGGTGCACACTATTCTGCCCCAG
GAGAGCCCCGCCCTGCCCACGTCGCTGCCATCCTCGCTGGTCCCACCCGTGACCGCAGCCCAGTTCCTGA
CGCCCCCCTCGCAGCACAGCTACTCCTCGCCTGTGGACAACACCCCCAGCCACCAGCTACAGGTGCCTGA
GCACCCCTTCCTCACCCCGTCCCCTGAGTCCCCTGACCAGTGGTCCAGCTCGTCCCCGCATTCCAACGTC
TCCGACTGGTCCGAGGGCGTCTCCAGCCCTCCCACCAGCATGCAGTCCCAGATCGCCCGCATTCCGGAGG
CCTTCAAGTAA
