>Addgene plasmid #64621 | Notch1 intracellular domain-pcw107 | addgene partial sequence | sequence record 110703 | hPGK-F 5'-GTGTTCCGCATTCTGCAAG-3'
TCACCGACCTCTCTCCCCAGGGGCTAGCATCGATGGATCAACAAGTTTGTACAAAAAAGTTGGCGTAGGC
GGCGGCGGCACCATGCGGCGGCAGCATGGCCAGCTCTGGTTCCCTGAGGGCTTCAAAGTGTCTGAGGCCA
GCAAGAAGAAGCGGCGGGAGCCCCTCGGCGAGGACTCCGTGGGCCTCAAGCCCCTGAAGAACGCTTCAGA
CGGTGCCCTCATGGACGACAACCAGAATGAGTGGGGGGACGAGGACCTGGAGACCAAGAAGTTCCGGTTC
GAGGAGCCCGTGGTTCTGCCTGACCTGGACGACCAGACAGACCACCGGCAGTGGACTCAGCAGCACCTGG
ATGCCGCTGACCTGCGCATGTCTGCCATGGCCCCCACACCGCCCCAGGGTGAGGTTGACGCCGACTGCAT
GGACGTCAATGTCCGCGGGCCTGATGGCTTCACCCCGCTCATGATCGCCTCCTGCAGCGGGGGCGGCCTG
GAGACGGGCAACAGCGAGGAAGAGGAGGACGCGCCGGCCGTCATCTCCGACTTCATCTACCAGGGCGCCA
GCCTGCACAACCAGACAGACCGCACGGGCGAGACCGCCTTGCACCTGGCCGCCCGCTACTCACGCTCTGA
TTCCGCCAAGCGCCTGCTGGAGGCCAGCGCAGATGCCAACATCCAGGACAACATGGGCCGCACCCCGCTG
CATGCGGCTGTGTCTGCCGACGCACAAGGTGTCTTCCAGATCCTGAT
