>Addgene plasmid #64621 | Notch1 intracellular domain-pcw107 | addgene partial sequence | sequence record 110704 | WPRE-R 5'-CATAGCGTAAAAGGAGCAACA-3'
TCCAGAGGTTGATTGTCGACTTAACGCGGTCATTACTACGTAGAATCGAGACCGAGGAGAGGGTTAGGGA
TAGGCTTACCACCGGTAACCACTTTGTACAAGAAAGTTGGCAATTACTTGAAGGCCTCCGGAATGCGGGC
GATCTGGGACTGCATGCTGGTGGGAGGGCTGGAGACGCCCTCGGACCAGTCGGAGACGTTGGAATGCGGG
GACGAGCTGGACCACTGGTCAGGGGACTCAGGGGACGGGGTGAGGAAGGGGTGCTCAGGCACCTGTAGCT
GGTGGCTGGGGGTGTTGTCCACAGGCGAGGAGTAGCTGTGCTGCGAGGGGGGCGTCAGGAACTGGGCTGC
GGTCACGGGTGGGACCAGCGAGGATGGCAGCGACGTGGGCAGGGCGGGGCTCTCCTGGGGCAGAATAGTG
TGCACCGCCAGGCTGCTGGGGCCCAGTGGCTGCACGTCTGCCTGGCTCGGCTCTCCACTCAGGAAGCTCC
GGCCCAGGTGGCCGCTGGCTGCTGAGCTCACGCCAAGGTGCGGCTGTGGTGGTGGTGGTGGCGGCTGCAG
GCTTTGCTGCTGCTGGATGTTTGCTGGCTGCAGGTTCTGCTGCTGCATCTGTAAGTTTTGTGGCTGCACC
TGCTGGGTCTGCACCAGGTGAGGCTGGGTGGCCAGCCGGGTGCTGGGCAGGCCCTGGTAGCTCATCATCT
GGGACAGGGCGCTGGCAGCAAGGCTACTGTGCAGCGGGCCTACCATGCCATGCTGCA
