[The description below was written by a language model from this plasmid's Addgene catalogue record.]
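Description:
Notch1 intracellular domain-pcw107 is a lentiviral expression plasmid built on the pcw107 (V5) backbone, which is about 9.2 kb without insert. It is propagated in bacteria under ampicillin selection, and it carries a puromycin marker for selecting transduced mammalian cells. The record gives no feature table, so the origin of replication, the LTR and packaging elements, and the promoter driving the puromycin marker are not itemised. The use of a WPRE-based reverse sequencing primer implies that a woodchuck hepatitis virus post-transcriptional regulatory element, which generally improves transcript stability and expression, lies downstream of the insert.

The payload is a roughly 2.4 kb fragment of human NOTCH1 encoding only the intracellular domain. This is the portion of the receptor that is normally released by cleavage and acts in the nucleus, so expressing it alone is a standard way of activating Notch signalling independently of ligand. It was introduced by Gateway recombination and is driven by the PGK promoter, a moderate-strength constitutive promoter consistent with the stated aim of near-physiological expression after lentiviral delivery. The working name includes "STOP", which suggests the open reading frame ends in its own stop codon so that the backbone's V5 tag would not be fused, although the record does not say this explicitly. A short four-nucleotide barcode sits just upstream of the coding sequence start. The insert derives partly from an earlier clone and carries an A1902S substitution relative to the reference sequence, which is not known to affect function. The construct belongs to a collection of pathway-activating constructs used to screen for signalling pathways that can confer resistance to anticancer drugs.
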