Addgene plasmid #64621: Notch1 intracellular domain-pcw107
Purpose: when used to produce lentivirus, express physiological levels of insert
Depositing lab: David Sabatini & Kris Wood. Depositing organization: Whitehead Institute for Biomedical Research. Publication: Systematic identification of signaling pathways with potential to confer anticancer drug resistance. Martz CA, Ottina KA, Singleton KR, Jasper JS, Wardell SE, Peraza-Penton A, Anderson GR, Winter PS, Wang T, Alley HM, Kwong LN, Cooper ZA, Tetzlaff M, Chen PL, Rathmell JC, Flaherty KT, Wargo JA, McDonnell DP, Sabatini DM, Wood KC. Sci Signal. 2014 Dec 23;7(357):ra121. doi: 10.1126/scisignal.aaa1877. PubMed 25538079.
Backbone
  Vector backbone: pcw107 (V5)
  Backbone manufacturer: John Doench/Kathleen Ottina
  Backbone size w/o insert (bp): 9240
  Vector type: Lentiviral
  Selectable markers: Puromycin
Growth in bacteria
  Bacterial resistance: Ampicillin, 100 μg/mL
  Growth temperature: 37°C
  Growth strain: Stbl3
  Copy number: Unknown
Gene/Insert
  Gene/Insert name: NOTCH1 (alt name: NM_017617.3)
  Species: H. sapiens (human)
  Insert size (bp): 2391
  Mutation: intracellular domain *
  Entrez Gene: NOTCH1 (a.k.a. AOS5, AOVD1, TAN1, hN1)
  Promoter: PGK
  Cloning method: Gateway Cloning
  Sequencing primers: 5′ hPGK-F; 3′ WPRE-R
Resource information
  A portion of this plasmid was derived from a plasmid made by: Linzhao Cheng (Addgene plasmid # 17623)
Terms and licenses: Academic/Nonprofit Terms; Industry Terms: Not Available to Industry
Depositor comments: GTAG (N-term barcode, 17 nt upstream of CDS start). Working name: CTK-H1-STOP *Addgene sequence shows that there is an A1902S mutation in Notch1 relative to NCBI sequences. This mutation was in the original Cheng lab clone and is not known to affect function.
How to cite: Notch1 intracellular domain-pcw107 was a gift from David Sabatini & Kris Wood (Addgene plasmid # 64621 ; http://n2t.net/addgene:64621 ; RRID:Addgene_64621)
